>Addgene plasmid #37880 | MSCV-C 16E7 | depositor partial sequence | sequence record 47521 | Tag and insert
AGCTATCAACAAGTTTGTACAAAAAAGTTGGCATGCATGGAGATACACCTACATTGCATGAATATATGTT
AGATTTGCAACCAGAGACAACTGATCTCTACTGTTATGAGCAATTAAATGACAGCTCAGAGGAGGAGGAT
GAAATAGATGGTCCAGCTGGACAAGCAGAACCGGACAGAGCCCATTACAATATTGTAACCTTTTGTTGCA
AGTGTGACTCTACGCTTCGGTTGTGCGTACAAAGCACACACGTAGACATTCGTACTTTGGAAGACCTGTT
AATGGGCACACTAGGAATTGTGTGCCCCATCTGTTCTCAGAAACCATCAACTTTCTTGTACAAAGTGGTT
GATCTAGAGGGCCCGCGGTTCGAACTCGAGGACTACAAGGACGACGATGACAAGTCGGCCGCTGGAGGAT
ACCCCTACGACGTGCCCGACTACGCCTAGAATTCTACCGGGTAGGGG
