>Addgene plasmid #37880 | MSCV-C 16E7 | addgene partial sequence | sequence record 50227 | MSCV-Rev 5'-CAGCGGGGCTGCTAAAGCGCATGC-3'
GGTAGAATTCTAGGCGTAGTCGGGCACGTCGTAGGGGTATCCTCCAGCGGCCGACTTGTCATCGTCGTCC
TTGTAGTCCTCGAGTTCGAACCGCGGGCCCTCTAGATCAACCACTTTGTACAAGAAAGTTGATGGTTTCT
GAGAACAGATGGGGCACACAATTCCTAGTGTGCCCATTAACAGGTCTTCCAAAGTACGAATGTCTACGTG
TGTGCTTTGTACGCACAACCGAAGCGTAGAGTCACACTTGCAACAAAAGGTTACAATATTGTAATGGGCT
CTGTCCGGTTCTGCTTGTCCAGCTGGACCATCTATTTCATCCTCCTCCTCTGAGCTGTCATTTAATTGCT
CATAACAGTAGAGATCAGTTGTCTCTGGTTGCAAATCTAACATATATTCATGCAATGTAGGTGTATCTCC
ATGCATGCCAACTTTTTTGTACAAACTTGTTGATAGCTTAACTAGCCAGCTTGGGTCTCCCTATAGTGAG
TCGTATTAGATCTAATTCCGGCGCCTAGAGAAGGAGTGAGGGCTGGATAAAGGGAGGATCGAGGCGGGGT
CGAACGAGGAGGTTCAAGGGGGAGAGACGGGGCGGATGGAGGAAGAGGAGGCGGAGGCTTA
