[The description below was written by a language model from this plasmid's Addgene catalogue record.]
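Description:
MSCV-C 16E7 is a retroviral mammalian expression plasmid built on the MSCV-C FLAGHA backbone, a murine stem cell virus-derived vector designed to add C-terminal epitope tags to an inserted open reading frame. It is propagated in E. coli under ampicillin selection and is listed as low copy. Transduced or transfected mammalian cells are selected with puromycin. No feature table accompanies the record, so the positions of the LTRs, packaging signal, bacterial origin and resistance cassettes are not documented here. As an MSCV-type vector, it would be expected to be packaged into retroviral particles in a suitable packaging cell line for stable integration into target cells.

The insert is the E7 oncoprotein gene of human papillomavirus type 16, about 300 bp, introduced by Gateway recombination so that it is fused in frame to the backbone-encoded Flag and HA tags at its C terminus. The stated total size is smaller than the empty backbone, which is consistent with the small E7 ORF replacing a larger Gateway cassette. The record gives the promoter as "PKG". This most likely refers to a PGK promoter, which in MSCV vectors usually drives the puromycin marker while the viral LTR drives the insert, but the record does not clarify this.

The tandem Flag-HA tag supports detection and sequential affinity purification of E7 and its associated host proteins. This fits the associated publication, which systematically examined how tumour virus proteins perturb host cell networks in order to help interpret cancer genomes.
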