Addgene plasmid #37880: MSCV-C 16E7
Depositing lab: Karl Munger. Depositing organization: Brigham and Women's Hospital. Publication: Interpreting cancer genomes using systematic host network perturbations by tumour virus proteins. Rozenblatt-Rosen O, Deo RC, Padi M, Adelmant G, Calderwood MA, Rolland T, Grace M, Dricot A, Askenazi M, Tavares M, Pevzner SJ, Abderazzaq F, Byrdsong D, Carvunis AR, Chen AA, Cheng J, Correll M, Duarte M, Fan C, Feltkamp MC, Ficarro SB, Franchi R, Garg BK, Gulbahce N, Hao T, Holthaus AM, James R, Korkhin A, Litovchick L, Mar JC, Pak TR, Rabello S, Rubio R, Shen Y, Singh S, Spangle JM, Tasan M, Wanamaker S, Webber JT, Roecklein-Canfield J, Johannsen E, Barabasi AL, Beroukhim R, Kieff E, Cusick ME, Hill DE, Munger K, Marto JA, Quackenbush J, Roth FP, DeCaprio JA, Vidal M. Nature. 2012 Jul 26;487(7408):491-5. 10.1038/nature11288 PubMed 22810586.
Backbone
  Vector backbone: MSCV-C FLAGHA
  Backbone size w/o insert (bp): 8162
  Total vector size (bp): 6962
  Vector type: Mammalian Expression, Retroviral
  Selectable markers: Puromycin
Growth in bacteria
  Bacterial resistance: Ampicillin, 100 μg/mL
  Growth temperature: 37°C
  Growth strain: DH5alpha
  Copy number: Low Copy
Gene/Insert
  Gene/Insert name: HPV 16 E7
  Species: HPV
  Insert size (bp): 300
  GenBank ID: NP_041326
  Entrez Gene: E7 (a.k.a. HpV16gp2)
  Promoter: PKG
  Tag / fusion protein: Flag (C terminal on backbone); HA (C terminal on backbone)
  Cloning method: Gateway Cloning
  Sequencing primers: 5′ LXSN 5'; 3′ MSCV-C seq. rev.
Terms and licenses: Academic/Nonprofit Terms; Industry Terms: Not Available to Industry
How to cite: MSCV-C 16E7 was a gift from Karl Munger (Addgene plasmid # 37880 ; http://n2t.net/addgene:37880 ; RRID:Addgene_37880)
